>Addgene plasmid #248654 | pDEST-GBKT7-GNAO1 | addgene full sequence | sequence record 496378 | Addgene NGS Result
CGGTGCGGGCCTCTTCGCTATTACGCCAGATCCTTTTGTTGTTTCCGGGTGTACAATATGGACTTCCTCT
TTTCTGGCAACCAAACCCATACATCGGGATTCCTATAATACCTTCGTTGGTCTCCCTAACATGTAGGTGG
CGGAGGGGAGATATACAATAGAACAGATACCAGACAAGACATAATGGGCTAAACAAGACTACACCAATTA
CACTGCCTCATTGATGGTGGTACATAACGAACTAATACTGTAGCCCTAGACTTGATAGCCATCATCATAT
CGAAGTTTCACTACCCTTTTTCCATTTGCCATCTATTGAAGTAATAATAGGCGCATGCAACTTCTTTTCT
TTTTTTTTCTTTTCTCTCTCCCCCGTTGTTGTCTCACCATATCCGCAATGACAAAAAAATGATGGAAGAC
ACTAAAGGAAAAAATTAACGACAAAGACAGCACCAACAGATGTCGTTGTTCCAGAGCTGATGAGGGGTAT
CTCGAAGCACACGAAACTTTTTCCTTCCTTCATTCACGCACACTACTCTCTAATGAGCAACGGTATACGG
CCTTCCTTCCAGTTACTTGAATTTGAAATAAAAAAAAGTTTGCTGTCTTGCTATCAAGTATAAATAGACC
TGCAATTATTAATCTTTTGTTTCCTCGTCATTGTTCTCGTTCCCTTTCTTCCTTGTTTCTTTTTCTGCAC
AATATTTCAAGCTATACCAAGCATACAATCAACTCCAAGCTTGAAGCAAGCCTCCTGAAAGATGAAGCTA
CTGTCTTCTATCGAACAAGCATGCGATATTTGCCGACTTAAAAAGCTCAAGTGCTCCAAAGAAAAACCGA
AGTGCGCCAAGTGTCTGAAGAACAACTGGGAGTGTCGCTACTCTCCCAAAACCAAAAGGTCTCCGCTGAC
TAGGGCACATCTGACAGAAGTGGAATCAAGGCTAGAAAGACTGGAACAGCTATTTCTACTGATTTTTCCT
CGAGAAGACCTTGACATGATTTTGAAAATGGATTCTTTACAGGATATAAAAGCATTGTTAACAGGATTAT
TTGTACAAGATAATGTGAATAAAGATGCCGTCACAGATAGATTGGCTTCAGTGGAGACTGATATGCCTCT
AACATTGAGACAGCATAGAATAAGTGCGACATCATCATCGGAAGAGAGTAGTAACAAAGGTCAAAGACAG
TTGACTGTATCGCCGGAATTTGTAATACGACTCACTATAGGGCGAGCCGCCATCATGGAGGAGCAGAAGC
TGATCTCAGAGGAGGACCTGCATATGGCCATGGAGGCCGAATTCCCATCAACAAGTTTGTACAAAAAAGC
AGGCTCCGAATTCGCCCTTATGGGATGTACTCTGAGCGCAGAGGAGAGAGCCGCCCTCGAGCGGAGCAAG
GCGATTGAGAAAAACCTCAAAGAGGATGGCATCAGCGCCGCCAAAGACGTGAAATTACTCCTGCTCGGGG
CTGGAGAATCAGGAAAAAGCACCATTGTGAAGCAGATGAAGATCATCCATGAAGATGGCTTCTCCGGAGA
AGACGTGAAACAGTACAAGCCTGTTGTCTACAGCAACACTATCCAGTCCCTGGCAGCCATCGTCCGGGCC
ATGGACACTTTGGGCATCGAATATGGTGATAAGGAGAGAAAGGCTGACGCCAAGATGGTGTGTGATGTGG
TGAGTCGGATGGAAGACACCGAGCCCTTCTCTGCAGAGCTGCTTTCTGCCATGATGCGGCTCTGGGGCGA
CTCAGGAATCCAAGAGTGCTTCAACCGGTCCCGGGAGTATCAGCTCAACGACTCTGCCAAATACTACCTG
GACAGCCTGGATCGGATTGGGGCCGCCGACTACCAGCCCACCGAGCAGGACATCCTCCGAACCAGGGTCA
AAACCACTGGCATCGTAGAAACCCACTTCACATTCAAGAACCTCCACTTCAGGCTGTTTGACGTCGGAGG
CCAGCGATCTGAACGCAAGAAGTGGATCCATTGCTTCGAGGACGTCACGGCCATCATTTTCTGTGTCGCG
CTCAGCGGCTATGACCAGGTGCTCCACGAAGACGAAACCACGAACCGCATGCACGAGTCTCTCATGCTCT
TCGACTCCATCTGTAACAACAAGTTCTTCATCGATACCTCCATCATTCTCTTCCTCAACAAGAAAGATCT
CTTTGGCGAGAAGATCAAGAAGTCACCTTTGACCATCTGCTTTCCTGAATACACAGGCCCCAATACCTAT
GAAGACGCAGCCGCCTACATCCAAGCACAATTTGAAAGCAAAAACCGCTCACCCAACAAAGAAATATATT
GTCACATGACTTGTGCCACAGACACGAATAACATCCAGGTGGTGTTCGACGCCGTCACCGACATCATCAT
TGCCAACAACCTCCGGGGCTGCGGCTTGTACTGAAAGGGCGAATTCGACCCAGCTTTCTTGTACAAAGTG
GTTGATGGGGATCCGTCGACCTGCAGCGGCCGCATAACTAGCATAACCCCTTGGGGCCTCTAAACGGGTC
TTGAGGGGTTTTTTGCGCGCTTGCAGCCAAGCTAATTCCGGGCGAATTTCTTATGATTTATGATTTTTAT
TATTAAATAAGTTATAAAAAAAATAAGTGTATACAAATTTTAAAGTGACTCTTAGGTTTTAAAACGAAAA
TTCTTATTCTTGAGTAACTCTTTCCTGTAGGTCAGGTTGCTTTCTCAGGTATAGCATGAGGTCGCTCTTA
TTGACCACACCTCTACCGGCATGCAAGCTTGGCGTAATCATGGTCATAGCTGTTTCCTGTGTGAAATTGT
TATCCGCTCACAATTCCACACAACATACGAGCCGGAAGCATAAAGTGTAAAGCCTGGGGTGCCTAATGAG
TGAGCTAACTCACATTAATTGCGTTGCGCTCACTGCCCGCTTTCCAGTCGGGAAACCTGTCGTGCCAGCT
GCATTAATGAATCGGCCAACGCGCGGGGAGAGGCGGTTTGCGTATTGGGCGCTCTTCCGCTTCCTCGCTC
ACTGACTCGCTGCGCTCGGTCGTTCGGCTGCGGCGAGCGGTATCAGCTCACTCAAAGGCGGTAATACGGT
TATCCACAGAATCAGGGGATAACGCAGGAAAGAACATGTGAGCAAAAGGCCAGCAAAAGGCCAGGAACCG
TAAAAAGGCCGCGTTGCTGGCGTTTTTCCATAGGCTCCGCCCCCCTGACGAGCATCACAAAAATCGACGC
TCAAGTCAGAGGTGGCGAAACCCGACAGGACTATAAAGATACCAGGCGTTTCCCCCTGGAAGCTCCCTCG
TGCGCTCTCCTGTTCCGACCCTGCCGCTTACCGGATACCTGTCCGCCTTTCTCCCTTCGGGAAGCGTGGC
GCTTTCTCATAGCTCACGCTGTAGGTATCTCAGTTCGGTGTAGGTCGTTCGCTCCAAGCTGGGCTGTGTG
CACGAACCCCCCGTTCAGCCCGACCGCTGCGCCTTATCCGGTAACTATCGTCTTGAGTCCAACCCGGTAA
GACACGACTTATCGCCACTGGCAGCAGCCACTGGTAACAGGATTAGCAGAGCGAGGTATGTAGGCGGTGC
TACAGAGTTCTTGAAGTGGTGGCCTAACTACGGCTACACTAGAAGAACAGTATTTGGTATCTGCGCTCTG
CTGAAGCCAGTTACCTTCGGAAAAAGAGTTGGTAGCTCTTGATCCGGCAAACAAACCACCGCTGGTAGCG
GTGGTTTTTTTGTTTGCAAGCAGCAGATTACGCGCAGAAAAAAAGGATCTCAAGAAGATCCTTTGATCTT
TTCTACGGGGTCTGACGCTCAGTGGAACGAAAACTCACGTTAAGGGATTTTGGTCATGAGATTATCAAAA
AGGATCTTCACCTAGATCCTTTTAAATTAAAAATGAAGTTTTAAATCAATCTAAAGTATATATGAGTAAC
CTGAGGCTATGGCAGGGCCTGCCGCCCCGACGTTGGCTGCGAGCCCTGGGCCTTCACCCGAACTTGGGGG
GTGGGGTGGGGAAAAGGAAGAAACGCGGGCGTATTGGCCCCAATGGGGTCTCGGTGGGGTATCGACAGAG
TGCCAGCCCTGGGACCGAACCCCGCGTTTATGAACAAACGACCCAACACCGTGCGTTTTATTCTGTCTTT
TTATTGCCGTCATAGCGCGGGTTCCTTCCGGTATTGTCTCCTTCCGTGTTTCAGTTAGCCTCCCCCTAGG
GTGGGCGAAGAACTCCAGCATGAGATCCCCGCGCTGGAGGATCATCCAGCCGGCGTCCCGGAAAACGATT
CCGAAGCCCAACCTTTCATAGAAGGCGGCGGTGGAATCGAAATCTCGTGATGGCAGGTTGGGCGTCGCTT
GGTCGGTCATTTCGAACCCCAGAGTCCCGCTCAGAAGAACTCGTCAAGAAGGCGATAGAAGGCGATGCGC
TGCGAATCGGGAGCGGCGATACCGTAAAGCACGAGGAAGCGGTCAGCCCATTCGCCGCCAAGCTCTTCAG
CAATATCACGGGTAGCCAACGCTATGTCCTGATAGCGGTCCGCCACACCCAGCCGGCCACAGTCGATGAA
TCCAGAAAAGCGGCCATTTTCCACCATGATATTCGGCAAGCAGGCATCGCCATGAGTCACGACGAGATCC
TCGCCGTCGGGCATGCTCGCCTTGAGCCTGGCGAACAGTTCGGCTGGCGCGAGCCCCTGATGCTCTTCGT
CCAGATCATCCTGATCGACAAGACCGGCTTCCATCCGAGTACGTGCTCGCTCGATGCGATGTTTCGCTTG
GTGGTCGAATGGGCAGGTAGCCGGATCAAGCGTATGCAGCCGCCGCATTGCATCAGCCATGATGGATACT
TTCTCGGCAGGAGCAAGGTGAGATGACAGGAGATCCTGCCCCGGCACTTCGCCCAATAGCAGCCAGTCCC
TTCCCGCTTCAGTGACAACGTCGAGCACAGCTGCGCAAGGAACGCCCGTCGTGGCCAGCCACGATAGCCG
CGCTGCCTCGTCTTGCAGTTCATTCAGGGCACCGGACAGGTCGGTCTTGACAAAAAGAACCGGGCGCCCC
TGCGCTGACAGCCGGAACACGGCGGCATCAGAGCAGCCGATTGTCTGTTGTGCCCAGTCATAGCCGAATA
GCCTCTCCACCCAAGCGGCCGGAGAACCTGCGTGCAATCCATCTTGTTCAATCATACTCTTCCTTTTTCA
ATATTATTGAAGCATTTATCAGGGTTATTGTCTCATGAGCGGATACATATTTGAATGTATTTAGAAAAAT
AAACAAATAGGGGTTCCGCGCACATTTCCCCGAAAAGTGCCACCTGAACGAAGCATCTGTGCTTCATTTT
GTAGAACAAAAATGCAACGCGAGAGCGCTAATTTTTCAAACAAAGAATCTGAGCTGCATTTTTACAGAAC
AGAAATGCAACGCGAAAGCGCTATTTTACCAACGAAGAATCTGTGCTTCATTTTTGTAAAACAAAAATGC
AACGCGAGAGCGCTAATTTTTCAAACAAAGAATCTGAGCTGCATTTTTACAGAACAGAAATGCAACGCGA
GAGCGCTATTTTACCAACAAAGAATCTATACTTCTTTTTTGTTCTACAAAAATGCATCCCGAGAGCGCTA
TTTTTCTAACAAAGCATCTTAGATTACTTTTTTTCTCCTTTGTGCGCTCTATAATGCAGTCTCTTGATAA
CTTTTTGCACTGTAGGTCCGTTAAGGTTAGAAGAAGGCTACTTTGGTGTCTATTTTCTCTTCCATAAAAA
AAGCCTGACTCCACTTCCCGCGTTTACTGATTACTAGCGAAGCTGCGGGTGCATTTTTTCAAGATAAAGG
CATCCCCGATTATATTCTATACCGATGTGGATTGCGCATACTTTGTGAACAGAAAGTGATAGCGTTGATG
ATTCTTCATTGGTCAGAAAATTATGAACGGTTTCTTCTATTTTGTCTCTATATACTACGTATAGGAAATG
TTTACATTTTCGTATTGTTTTCGATTCACTCTATGAATAGTTCTTACTACAATTTTTTTGTCTAAAGAGT
AATACTAGAGATAAACATAAAAAATGTAGAGGTCGAGTTTAGATGCAAGTTCAAGGAGCGAAAGGTGGAT
GGGTAGGTTATATAGGGATATAGCACAGAGATATATAGCAAAGAGATACTTTTGAGCAATGTTTGTGGAA
GCGGTATTCGCAATATTTTAGTAGCTCGTTACAGTCCGGTGCGTTTTTGGTTTTTTGAAAGTGCGTCTTC
AGAGCGCTTTTGGTTTTCAAAAGCGCTCTGAAGTTCCTATACTTTCTAGAGAATAGGAACTTCGGAATAG
GAACTTCAAAGCGTTTCCGAAAACGAGCGCTTCCGAAAATGCAACGCGAGCTGCGCACATACAGCTCACT
GTTCACGTCGCACCTATATCTGCGTGTTGCCTGTATATATATATACATGAGAAGAACGGCATAGTGCGTG
TTTATGCTTAAATGCGTACTTATATGCGTCTATTTATGTAGGATGAAAGGTAGTCTAGTACCTCCTGTGA
TATTATCCCATTCCATGCGGGGTATCGTATGCTTCCTTCAGCACTACCCTTTAGCTGTTCTATATGCTGC
CACTCCTCAATTGGATTAGTCTCATCCTTCAATGCTATCATTTCCTTTGATATTGGATCATACTAAGAAA
CCATTATTATCATGACATTAACCTATAAAAATAGGCGTATCACGAGGCCCTTTCGTCTCGCGCGTTTCGG
TGATGACGGTGAAAACCTCTGACACATGCAGCTCCCGGAGACGGTCACAGCTTGTCTGTAAGCGGATGCC
GGGAGCAGACAAGCCCGTCAGGGCGCGTCAGCGGGTGTTGGCGGGTGTCGGGGCTGGCTTAACTATGCGG
CATCAGAGCAGATTGTACTGAGAGTGCACCATAGATCAACGACATTACTATATATATAATATAGGAAGCA
TTTAATAGAACAGCATCGTAATATATGTGTACTTTGCAGTTATGACGCCAGATGGCAGTAGTGGAAGATA
TTCTTTATTGAAAAATAGCTTGTCACCTTACGTACAATCTTGATCCGGAGCTTTTCTTTTTTTGCCGATT
AAGAATTAATTCGGTCGAAAAAAGAAAAGGAGAGGGCCAAGAGGGAGGGCATTGGTGACTATTGAGCACG
TGAGTATACGTGATTAAGCACACAAAGGCAGCTTGGAGTATGTCTGTTATTAATTTCACAGGTAGTTCTG
GTCCATTGGTGAAAGTTTGCGGCTTGCAGAGCACAGAGGCCGCAGAATGTGCTCTAGATTCCGATGCTGA
CTTGCTGGGTATTATATGTGTGCCCAATAGAAAGAGAACAATTGACCCGGTTATTGCAAGGAAAATTTCA
AGTCTTGTAAAAGCATATAAAAATAGTTCAGGCACTCCGAAATACTTGGTTGGCGTGTTTCGTAATCAAC
CTAAGGAGGATGTTTTGGCTCTGGTCAATGATTACGGCATTGATATCGTCCAACTGCATGGAGATGAGTC
GTGGCAAGAATACCAAGAGTTCCTCGGTTTGCCAGTTATTAAAAGACTCGTATTTCCAAAAGACTGCAAC
ATACTACTCAGTGCAGCTTCACAGAAACCTCATTCGTTTATTCCCTTGTTTGATTCAGAAGCAGGTGGGA
CAGGTGAACTTTTGGATTGGAACTCGATTTCTGACTGGGTTGGAAGGCAAGAGAGCCCCGAAAGCTTACA
TTTTATGTTAGCTGGTGGACTGACGCCAGAAAATGTTGGTGATGCGCTTAGATTAAATGGCGTTATTGGT
GTTGATGTAAGCGGAGGTGTGGAGACAAATGGTGTAAAAGACTCTAACAAAATAGCAAATTTCGTCAAAA
ATGCTAAGAAATAGGTTATTACTGAGTAGTATTTATTTAAGTATTGTTTGTGCACTTGCCGATCTATGCG
GTGTGAAATACCGCACAGATGCGTAAGGAGAAAATACCGCATCAGGAAATTGTAAGCGTTAATATTTTGT
TAAAATTCGCGTTAAATTTTTGTTAAATCAGCTCATTTTTTAACCAATAGGCCGAAATCGGCAAAATCCC
TTATAAATCAAAAGAATAGACCGAGATAGGGT
[37 nt withheld, positions 8083-8119]
AAAGAACGTGGACTCCAACGTCAAAGG
[49 nt withheld, positions 8147-8195]
T
[91 nt withheld, positions 8197-8287]
G
[124 nt withheld, positions 8289-8412]
CCATTCGCCATTCAGGCTGCGCAACTGTTGGGAAGGGCGAT
Features (pLannotate 1.2.2; 26 found; start..end, strand, type, name):
     30..734     +  promoter       ADH1 promoter: S. cerevisiae ADH1; promoter for alcohol dehydrogenase 1
    762..1202    +  CDS            GAL4 DNA binding domain: DNA binding domain of the GAL4 transcriptional activator; Saccharomyces cerevisiae GAL4 (truncated)
   1213..1231    +  promoter       T7 promoter: promoter for bacteriophage T7 RNA polymerase
   1311..1335    +  protein_bind   attB1: mutant version of attB; recombination site for the Gateway® BP reaction BP Clonase™
   1350..2411    +  CDS            GNAO1: GNAO_HUMAN - Experimental evidence at protein level: Swiss-Prot protein existence level 1. Guanine nucleotide-binding proteins (G proteins) are involved as modulators or transducers in various transmembrane signaling systems. The G(o) protein function is not clear. Stimulated by RGS14. From Homo sapiens (Human).
   2428..2452    -  protein_bind   attB2: mutant version of attB; recombination site for the Gateway® BP reaction BP Clonase™
   2488..2535    +  terminator     T7 terminator: transcription terminator for bacteriophage T7 RNA polymerase
   2562..2749    +  terminator     ADH1 terminator: S. cerevisiae ADH1; transcription terminator for the S. cerevisiae alcohol dehydrogenase 1 (ADH1) gene
   2797..2813    -  protein_bind   lac operator: The lac repressor binds to the lac operator to inhibit transcription in E. coli. This inhibition can be relieved by adding lactose or isopropyl-β-D-thiogalactopyranoside (IPTG). lac repressor encoded by lacI
   2821..2851    -  promoter       lac promoter: promoter for the E. coli lac operon
   2866..2887    -  protein_bind   CAP binding site: CAP binding activates transcription in the presence of cAMP. E. coli catabolite activator protein
   2900..2992    -  CDS            lacI (fragment): lac repressor; lacI; The lac repressor binds to the lac operator to inhibit transcription in E. coli. This inhibition can be relieved by adding lactose or isopropyl-β-D-thiogalactopyranoside (IPTG).
   3175..3763    -  rep_origin     ori: high-copy-number ColE1/pMB1/pBR322/pUC origin of replication
   3985..4001    +  polyA_signal   bGH poly(A) signal (fragment): bovine growth hormone polyadenylation signal
   4092..4139    -  polyA_signal   HSV TK poly(A) signal: herpes simplex virus thymidine kinase polyadenylation signal (Cole and Stacy, 1985)
   4198..4350    -  CDS            ble (fragment): BLE_KLEPN - Experimental evidence at protein level: Swiss-Prot protein existence level 1. Binding protein with a strong affinity to the bleomycin family of antibiotics. Binds to CL990; an antimitotic-antibiotic compound. From Klebsiella pneumoniae.
   4371..5165    -  CDS            NeoR/KanR: aminoglycoside phosphotransferase from Tn5; aph(3')-II (or nptII); confers resistance to neomycin, kanamycin, and G418 (Geneticin®)
   5166..5270    -  promoter       AmpR promoter: bla
   5297..6639    -  rep_origin     2μ ori: yeast 2μ plasmid origin of replication
   6707..6742    +  CDS            rop (fragment): Rop protein, which maintains plasmids at low copy number; rop
   6844..6893    +  misc_feature   bom (fragment): basis of mobility region from pBR322
   7032..7179    +  promoter       TRP1 promoter: S. cerevisiae TRP1
   7180..7854    +  CDS            TRP1: phosphoribosylanthranilate isomerase, required for tryptophan biosynthesis; S. cerevisiae TRP1; yeast auxotrophic marker
   7905..7956    +  misc_feature   bom (fragment): basis of mobility region from pBR322
   7984..8412    -  rep_origin     f1 ori (sequence partly withheld): f1 bacteriophage origin of replication; arrow indicates direction of (+) strand synthesis
   8416..29      -  CDS            lacZα (fragment) (across the origin): LacZα fragment of β-galactosidase; lacZ fragment
