[The description below was written by a language model from this plasmid's Addgene catalogue record and pLannotate feature annotations shown in this document.]
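Description:
pDEST-GBKT7-GNAO1 is a yeast two-hybrid "bait" plasmid built on a Gateway-adapted version of the pGBKT7 backbone. It is a shuttle vector. In E. coli it replicates from a high-copy ColE1/pUC-type origin and is selected with kanamycin through a Tn5 aminoglycoside phosphotransferase (NeoR/KanR) gene driven by the AmpR promoter. In Saccharomyces cerevisiae it is maintained episomally by the 2μ origin and selected by tryptophan prototrophy through the TRP1 marker and its own promoter. An f1 origin is also present. The table additionally picks up short fragments of lacI, lacZα, rop, bom, ble and poly(A) signals, which appear to be backbone remnants rather than functional parts.

The expression cassette uses the yeast ADH1 promoter to drive the GAL4 DNA-binding domain, followed in frame by the human GNAO1 coding sequence, which encodes the Gαo subunit of heterotrimeric G proteins. The GNAO1 sequence is flanked by attB1 and attB2 sites left by Gateway recombination, and the cassette ends with T7 and ADH1 terminators. The catalogue entry lists an N-terminal Myc tag along with the GAL4 domain, but the feature table does not annotate the Myc epitope separately. A T7 promoter between the GAL4 domain and the insert could allow in vitro transcription of the insert portion without the GAL4 domain. The sequenced record is 8,453 nt, shorter than the listed empty backbone size, which is expected because the Gateway selection cassette is replaced by the roughly 1.1 kb insert.

In use, the GAL4 DNA-binding domain–GNAO1 fusion is co-expressed with activation-domain "prey" fusions. An interaction reconstitutes GAL4 activity and switches on reporter genes, which lets candidate Gαo-binding partners be screened or tested.
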