Addgene plasmid #248654: pDEST-GBKT7-GNAO1
Purpose: Yeast 2-hybrid vector encoding human heterotrimeric G protein GNAO1 fused to the GAL4 DNA binding domain.
Depositing lab: Sarah Assmann. Depositing organization: Pennsylvania State University.
Backbone
  Vector backbone: pGBKT7 (Gateway adapted)
  Backbone manufacturer: Takara
  Backbone size w/o insert (bp): 9016
  Vector type: Yeast Expression ; Yeast 2-hybrid
  Selectable markers: TRP1
Growth in bacteria
  Bacterial resistance: Kanamycin, 50 μg/mL
  Growth temperature: 37°C
  Growth strain: DH5alpha
  Copy number: High Copy
Gene/Insert
  Gene/Insert name: GNAO1 (alt names: G_o; ENSG00000087258)
  Species: H. sapiens (human)
  Insert size (bp): 1065
  Entrez Gene: GNAO1 (a.k.a. DEE17, EIEE17, G-ALPHA-o, GNAO, HG1G, HLA-DQB1, NEDIM)
  Tag / fusion protein: GAL4 binding domain, Myc (N terminal on insert)
  Cloning method: Gateway Cloning
  Sequencing primers: 5′ Gal4 N-term; 3′ pHybLex Reverse
Resource information
  A portion of this plasmid was derived from a plasmid made by: Genscript
Terms and licenses: Academic/Nonprofit Terms; Industry Terms: Not Available to Industry
How to cite: pDEST-GBKT7-GNAO1 was a gift from Sarah Assmann (Addgene plasmid # 248654 ; http://n2t.net/addgene:248654 ; RRID:Addgene_248654)
