>Addgene plasmid #248654 | pDEST-GBKT7-GNAO1 | depositor partial sequence | sequence record 490317 | GNAO1 gene
ATGGGATGTACTCTGAGCGCAGAGGAGAGAGCCGCCCTCGAGCGGAGCAAGGCGATTGAGAAAAACCTCA
AAGAGGATGGCATCAGCGCCGCCAAAGACGTGAAATTACTCCTGCTCGGGGCTGGAGAATCAGGAAAAAG
CACCATTGTGAAGCAGATGAAGATCATCCATGAAGATGGCTTCTCCGGAGAAGACGTGAAACAGTACAAG
CCTGTTGTCTACAGCAACACTATCCAGTCCCTGGCAGCCATCGTCCGGGCCATGGACACTTTGGGCATCG
AATATGGTGATAAGGAGAGAAAGGCTGACGCCAAGATGGTGTGTGATGTGGTGAGTCGGATGGAAGACAC
CGAGCCCTTCTCTGCAGAGCTGCTTTCTGCCATGATGCGGCTCTGGGGCGACTCAGGAATCCAAGAGTGC
TTCAACCGGTCCCGGGAGTATCAGCTCAACGACTCTGCCAAATACTACCTGGACAGCCTGGATCGGATTG
GGGCCGCCGACTACCAGCCCACCGAGCAGGACATCCTCCGAACCAGGGTCAAAACCACTGGCATCGTAGA
AACCCACTTCACATTCAAGAACCTCCACTTCAGGCTGTTTGACGTCGGAGGCCAGCGATCTGAACGCAAG
AAGTGGATCCATTGCTTCGAGGACGTCACGGCCATCATTTTCTGTGTCGCGCTCAGCGGCTATGACCAGG
TGCTCCACGAAGACGAAACCACGAACCGCATGCACGAGTCTCTCATGCTCTTCGACTCCATCTGTAACAA
CAAGTTCTTCATCGATACCTCCATCATTCTCTTCCTCAACAAGAAAGATCTCTTTGGCGAGAAGATCAAG
AAGTCACCTTTGACCATCTGCTTTCCTGAATACACAGGCCCCAATACCTATGAAGACGCAGCCGCCTACA
TCCAAGCACAATTTGAAAGCAAAAACCGCTCACCCAACAAAGAAATATATTGTCACATGACTTGTGCCAC
AGACACGAATAACATCCAGGTGGTGTTCGACGCCGTCACCGACATCATCATTGCCAACAACCTCCGGGGC
TGCGGCTTGTACTGA
